Addgene plasmid #54996: mCherry-ATG5-N-14
Purpose: Localization: Membrane Receptor, Excitation: 587, Emission: 610
Depositing lab: Michael Davidson. Depositing organization: Florida State University, Tallahassee.
Backbone
  Vector backbone: mCherry-N1
  Backbone size w/o insert (bp): 4750
  Vector type: Mammalian Expression
  Selectable markers: Neomycin (select with G418)
Growth in bacteria
  Bacterial resistance: Kanamycin, 50 μg/mL
  Growth temperature: 37°C
  Growth strain: DH5alpha
  Copy number: High Copy
Gene/Insert
  Gene/Insert name: ATG5 (alt name: NM_004849.2)
  Species: H. sapiens (human)
  Entrez Gene: ATG5 (a.k.a. APG5, APG5-LIKE, APG5L, ASP, SCAR25, hAPG5)
  Promoter: CMV
  Tag / fusion protein: mCherry (C terminal on backbone)
  Cloning method: Unknown
  Sequencing primers: 5′ CMV-F; 3′ SV40pA-R
Terms and licenses: Academic/Nonprofit Terms; Industry Terms: Not Available to Industry
Depositor comments: . Excitation = 587; Emission = 610
How to cite: mCherry-ATG5-N-14 was a gift from Michael Davidson (Addgene plasmid # 54996 ; http://n2t.net/addgene:54996 ; RRID:Addgene_54996)
