[The description below was written by a language model from this plasmid's Addgene catalogue record.]
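Description:
mCherry-ATG5-N-14 is a mammalian expression plasmid built on the mCherry-N1 backbone (about 4.75 kb without the insert), designed to express human ATG5 as a fluorescent fusion protein. The ATG5 coding sequence (corresponding to the human reference transcript listed in the record) sits downstream of the CMV promoter, a strong constitutive promoter in most mammalian cell lines. It is joined at its C terminus to the red fluorescent protein mCherry supplied by the backbone. The "N-14" in the name probably refers to the N1-type arrangement and a 14-residue linker between ATG5 and mCherry, but the record does not state this. The listed 3′ sequencing primer indicates that an SV40 polyadenylation signal follows the fusion cassette.

The plasmid is maintained at high copy in E. coli under kanamycin selection. In mammalian cells the neomycin resistance marker allows selection of stable transfectants with G418. The cloning method is recorded as unknown, and no feature table is provided, so the origins of replication and exact junctions cannot be confirmed from the record.

The construct belongs to a collection of fluorescent protein fusions used as localization markers for live- or fixed-cell imaging, with mCherry excitation at 587 nm and emission at 610 nm. The catalogue labels the localization as "Membrane Receptor". ATG5 is better known as a core autophagy protein that is conjugated to ATG12 and associates with forming autophagosomal membranes. The fusion would therefore typically be used to visualise ATG5 distribution and early autophagic structures in transfected cells.
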