>Addgene plasmid #54996 | mCherry-ATG5-N-14 | depositor partial sequence | sequence record 85383 | insert sequence
ACGTCAGATCCGCTAGCGCTACCGGACTCAGATCTCGAGACCGCCATGACAGATGACAAAGATGTGCTTC
GAGATGTGTGGTTTGGACGAATTCCAACTTGTTTCACGCTATATCAGGATGAGATAACTGAAAGGGAAGC
AGAACCATACTATTTGCTTTTGCCAAGAGTAAGTTATTTGACGTTGGTGACTGACAAAGTGAAAAAGCAC
TTTCAGAAGGTTATGAGACAAGAAGACATTAGTGAGATATGGTTTGAATATGAAGGCACACCACTGAAAT
GGCATTATCCAATTGGTTTGCTATTTGATCTTCTTGCATCAAGTTCAGCTCTTCCTTGGAACATCACAGT
ACATTTTAAGAGTTTTCCAGAAAAAGACCTTCTGCACTGTCCATCTAAGGATGCAATTGAAGCTCATTTT
ATGTCATGTATGAAAGAAGCTGATGCTTTAAAACATAAAAGTCAAGTAATCAATGAAATGCAGAAAAAAG
ATCACAAGCAACTCTGGATGGGATTGCAAAATGACAGATTTGACCAGTTTTGGGCCATCAATCGGAAACT
CATGGAATATCCTGCAGAAGAAAATGGATTTCGTTATATCCCCTTTAGAATATATCAGACAACGACTGAA
AGACCTTTCATTCAGAAGCTGTTTCGTCCTGTGGCTGCAGATGGACAGTTGCACACACTAGGAGATCTCC
TCAAAGAAGTTTGTCCTTCTGCTATTGATCCTGAAGATGGGGAAAAAAAGAATCAAGTGATGATTCATGG
AATTGAGCCAATGTTGGAAACACCTCTGCAGTGGCTGAGTGAACATCTGAGCTACCCGGATAATTTTCTT
CATATTAGTATCATCCCACAGCCAACAGATGGGAGTGGCAGTCGCGGACAGAGTGGTGGACCGGTCGCCA
CCATGGTGAGCAAGGGCGAGGAGGATAACATGGCCATCATCAAGGAGTTCATGCGCTTCAAGGTGCACAT
GGAGGGCTCCGTGAACGGCCACGAGTTCGAGATCGAGGGCGAGGGCGAGGGCCGCCCCTACGAGGGCACC
CAGACCGCCAAGCTGAAGGTGACCAAGGGTGGCCCCCTGCCCTTCGCCTGGGACATCCTGTCCCCTCAGT
TCATGTACGGCTCCAAGGCCTACGTGAAGCACCCCGCCGACATCCCCGACTACTTGAAGCTGTCCTTCCC
CGAGGGCTTCAAGTGGGAGCGCGTGATGAACTTCGAGGACGGCGGCGTGGTGACCGTGACCCAGGACTCC
TCCCTGCAGGACGGCGAGTTCATCTACAAGGTGAAGCTGCGCGGCACCAACTTCCCCTCCGACGGCCCCG
TAATGCAGAAGAAGACCATGGGCTGGGAGGCCTCCTCCGAGCGGATGTACCCCGAGGACGGCGCCCTGAA
GGGCGAGATCAAGCAGAGGCTGAAGCTGAAGGACGGCGGCCACTACGACGCTGAGGTCAAGACCACCTAC
AAGGCCAAGAAGCCCGTGCAGCTGCCCGGCGCCTACAACGTCAACATCAAGTTGGACATCACCTCCCACA
ACGAGGACTACACCATCGTGGAACAGTACGAACGCGCCGAGGGCCGCCACTCCACCGGCGGCATGGACGA
GCTGTACAAGTAAAGCGGCCGCGACTCTAGATCATAATCAGCCATACCACATTGTAGAGAAATGT
