>Addgene plasmid #54996 | mCherry-ATG5-N-14 | addgene partial sequence | sequence record 119362 | mCherry-R 5'-TTGGTCACCTTCAGCTTGG-3'
TCGCCCTCGATCTCGAACTCGTGGCCGTTCACGGAGCCCTCCATGTGCACCTTGAAGCGCATGAACTCCT
TGATGATGGCCATGTTATCCTCCTCGCCCTTGCTCACCATGGTGGCGACCGGTCCACCACTCTGTCCGCG
ACTGCCACTCCCATCTGTTGGCTGTGGGATGATACTAATATGAAGAAAATTATCCGGGTAGCTCAGATGT
TCACTCAGCCACTGCAGAGGTGTTTCCAACATTGGCTCAATTCCATGAATCATCACTTGATTCTTTTTTT
CCCCATCTTCAGGATCAATAGCAGAAGGACAAACTTCTTTGAGGAGATCTCCTAGTGTGTGCAACTGTCC
ATCTGCAGCCACAGGACGAAACAGCTTCTGAATGAAAGGTCTTTCAGTCGTTGTCTGATATATTCTAAAG
GGGATATAACGAAATCCATTTTCTTCTGCAGGATATTCCATGAGTTTCCGATTGATGGCCCAAAACTGGT
CAAATCTGTCATTTTGCAATCCCATCCAGAGTTGCTTGTGATCTTTTTTCTGCATTTCATTGATTACTTG
ACTTTTATGTTTTAAAGCATCAGCTTCTTTCATACATGACATAAAATGAGCTTCAATTGCATCCTTAGAT
GGACAGTGCAGAAGGTCTTTTTCTGGAAAACTCTTAAAATGTACTGTGATGTTCCAAGGAAGAGCTGAAC
TTGATGCAAGAAGATCAAATAGCAAACCAATTGGATAATGCCATTTCAGTGGTGTGCCTTCATATTCAAA
CCATATCTCA
